>Addgene plasmid #78132 | 155_KRAS in pmiRGlo | addgene full sequence | sequence record 146884 | Addgene assembled sequence
CATGCAAGCTGATCCGGCTGCTAACAAAGCCCGAAAGGAAGCTGAGTTGGCTGCTGCCACCGCTGAGCAA
TAACTAGCATAACCCCTTGGGGCGGCCGCTTCGAGCAGACATGATAAGATACATTGATGAGTTTGGACAA
ACCACAACTAGAATGCAGTGAAAAAAATGCTTTATTTGTGAAATTTGTGATGCTATTGCTTTATTTGTAA
CCATTATAAGCTGCAATAAACAAGTTAACAACAACAATTGCATTCATTTTATGTTTCAGGTTCAGGGGGA
GATGTGGGAGGTTTTTTTAAGCAAGTAAAACCTCTACAAATGTGGTAAAATCGAATTTTAACAAAATATT
AACGCTTACAATTTCCTGATGCGGTATTTTCTCCTTACGCATCTGTGCGGTATTTCACACCGCATACGCG
GATCTGCGCAGCACCATGGCCTGAAATAACCTCTGAAAGAGGAACTTGGTTAGGTACCTTCTGAGGCGGA
AAGAACCAGCTGTGGAATGTGTGTCAGTTAGGGTGTGGAAAGTCCCCAGGCTCCCCAGCAGGCAGAAGTA
TGCAAAGCATGCATCTCAATTAGTCAGCAACCAGGTGTGGAAAGTCCCCAGGCTCCCCAGCAGGCAGAAG
TATGCAAAGCATGCATCTCAATTAGTCAGCAACCATAGTCCCGCCCCTAACTCCGCCCATCCCGCCCCTA
ACTCCGCCCAGTTCCGCCCATTCTCCGCCCCATGGCTGACTAATTTTTTTTATTTATGCAGAGGCCGAGG
CCGCCTCGGCCTCTGAGCTATTCCAGAAGTAGTGAGGAGGCTTTTTTGGAGGCCTAGGCTTTTGCAAAAA
GCTTGATTCTTCTGACACAACAGTCTCGAACCAAAGGCTGGAGCCACCATGGCTTCCAAGGTGTACGACC
CCGAGCAACGCAAACGCATGATCACTGGGCCTCAGTGGTGGGCTCGCTGCAAGCAAATGAACGTGCTGGA
CTCCTTCATCAACTACTATGATTCCGAGAAGCACGCCGAGAACGCCGTGATTTTTCTGCATGGTAACGCT
GCCTCCAGCTACCTGTGGAGGCACGTCGTGCCTCACATCGAGCCCGTGGCTAGATGCATCATCCCTGATC
TGATCGGAATGGGTAAGTCCGGCAAGAGCGGGAATGGCTCATATCGCCTCCTGGATCACTACAAGTACCT
CACCGCTTGGTTCGAGCTGCTGAACCTTCCAAAGAAAATCATCTTTGTGGGCCACGACTGGGGGGCTTGT
CTGGCCTTTCACTACTCCTACGAGCACCAAGACAAGATCAAGGCCATCGTCCATGCTGAGAGTGTCGTGG
ACGTGATCGAGTCCTGGGACGAGTGGCCTGACATCGAGGAGGATATCGCCCTGATCAAGAGCGAAGAGGG
CGAGAAAATGGTGCTTGAGAATAACTTCTTCGTCGAGACCATGCTCCCAAGCAAGATCATGCGGAAACTG
GAGCCTGAGGAGTTCGCTGCCTACCTGGAGCCATTCAAGGAGAAGGGCGAGGTTAGACGGCCTACCCTCT
CCTGGCCTCGCGAGATCCCTCTCGTTAAGGGAGGCAAGCCCGACGTCGTCCAGATTGTCCGCAACTACAA
CGCCTACCTTCGGGCCAGCGACGATCTGCCTAAGATGTTCATCGAGTCCGACCCTGGGTTCTTTTCCAAC
GCTATTGTCGAGGGAGCTAAGAAGTTCCCTAACACCGAGTTCGTGAAGGTGAAGGGCCTCCACTTCAGCC
AGGAGGACGCTCCAGATGAAATGGGTAAGTACATCAAGAGCTTCGTGGAGCGCGTGCTGAAGAACGAGCA
GACCGGTGGTGGGAGCGGAGGTGGCGGATCAGGTGGCGGAGGCTCCGGAGGGATTGAACAAGATGGATTG
CACGCAGGTTCTCCGGCCGCTTGGGTGGAGAGGCTATTCGGCTATGACTGGGCACAACAGACAATCGGCT
GCTCTGATGCCGCCGTGTTCCGGCTGTCAGCGCAGGGGCGCCCGGTTCTTTTTGTCAAGACCGACCTGTC
CGGTGCCCTGAATGAACTGCAGGACGAGGCAGCGCGGCTATCGTGGCTGGCCACGACGGGCGTTCCTTGC
GCAGCTGTGCTCGACGTTGTCACTGAAGCGGGAAGGGACTGGCTGCTATTGGGCGAAGTGCCGGGGCAGG
ATCTCCTGTCATCTCACCTTGCTCCTGCCGAGAAAGTATCCATCATGGCTGATGCAATGCGGCGGCTGCA
TACGCTTGATCCGGCTACCTGCCCATTCGACCACCAAGCGAAACATCGCATCGAGCGAGCACGTACTCGG
ATGGAAGCCGGTCTTGTCGATCAGGATGATCTGGACGAAGAGCATCAGGGGCTCGCGCCAGCCGAACTGT
TCGCCAGGCTCAAGGCGCGCATGCCCGACGGCGAGGATCTCGTCGTGACCCATGGCGATGCCTGCTTGCC
GAATATCATGGTGGAAAATGGCCGCTTTTCTGGATTCATCGACTGTGGCCGGCTGGGTGTGGCGGACCGC
TATCAGGACATAGCGTTGGCTACCCGTGATATTGCTGAAGAGCTTGGCGGCGAATGGGCTGACCGCTTCC
TCGTGCTTTACGGTATCGCCGCTCCCGATTCGCAGCGCATCGCCTTCTATCGCCTTCTTGACGAGTTCTT
CTGAGCGGGACTCTGGGGTTCGAAATGACCGACCAAGCGACGCCCAACCTGCCATCACGATGGCCGCAAT
AAAATATCTTTATTTTCATTACATCTGTGTGTTGGTTTTTTGTGTGAATCGATAGCGATAAGGATCCTCT
TTGCGCTTGCGTTTTCCCTTGTCCAGATAGCCCAGTAGCTGACATTCATCCGGGGTCAGCACCGTTTCTG
CGGACTGGCTTTCTACGTAATGGTTTCTTAGACGTCAGGTGGCACTTTTCGGGGAAATGTGCGCGGAACC
CCTATTTGTTTATTTTTCTAAATACATTCAAATATGTATCCGCTCATGAGACAATAACCCTGATAAATGC
TTCAATAATATTGAAAAAGGAAGAGTATGAGTATTCAACATTTCCGTGTCGCCCTTATTCCCTTTTTTGC
GGCATTTTGCCTTCCTGTTTTTGCTCACCCAGAAACGCTGGTGAAAGTAAAAGATGCTGAAGATCAGTTG
GGTGCACGAGTGGGTTACATCGAACTGGATCTCAACAGCGGTAAGATCCTTGAGAGTTTTCGCCCCGAAG
AACGTTTTCCAATGATGAGCACTTTCAAAGTTCTGCTATGTGGCGCGGTATTATCCCGTATTGACGCCGG
GCAAGAGCAACTCGGTCGCCGCATACACTATTCTCAGAATGACTTGGTTGAGTACTCACCAGTCACAGAA
AAGCATCTTACGGATGGCATGACAGTAAGAGAATTATGCAGTGCTGCCATAACCATGAGTGATAACACTG
CGGCCAACTTACTTCTGACAACTATCGGAGGACCGAAGGAGCTAACCGCTTTTTTGCACAACATGGGGGA
TCATGTAACTCGCCTTGATCGTTGGGAACCGGAGCTGAATGAAGCCATACCAAACGACGAGCGTGACACC
ACGATGCCTGTAGCAATGGCAACAACGTTGCGCAAACTATTAACTGGCGAACTACTTACTCTAGCTTCCC
GGCAACAATTAATAGACTGGATGGAGGCGGATAAAGTTGCAGGACCACTTCTGCGCTCGGCCCTTCCGGC
TGGCTGGTTTATTGCTGATAAATCTGGAGCCGGTGAGCGTGGGTCTCGCGGTATCATTGCAGCACTGGGG
CCAGATGGTAAGCCCTCCCGTATCGTAGTTATCTACACGACGGGGAGTCAGGCAACTATGGATGAACGAA
ATAGACAGATCGCTGAGATAGGTGCCTCACTGATTAAGCATTGGTAATTCGAAATGACCGACCAAGCGAC
GCCCAACCGGTATCAGCTCACTCAAAGGCGGTAATACGGTTATCCACAGAATCAGGGGATAACGCAGGAA
AGAACATGTGAGCAAAAGGCCAGCAAAAGGCCAGGAACCGTAAAAAGGCCGCGTTGCTGGCGTTTTTCCA
TAGGCTCCGCCCCCCTGACGAGCATCACAAAAATCGACGCTCAAGTCAGAGGTGGCGAAACCCGACAGGA
CTATAAAGATACCAGGCGTTTCCCCCTGGAAGCTCCCTCGTGCGCTCTCCTGTTCCGACCCTGCCGCTTA
CCGGATACCTGTCCGCCTTTCTCCCTTCGGGAAGCGTGGCGCTTTCTCATAGCTCACGCTGTAGGTATCT
CAGTTCGGTGTAGGTCGTTCGCTCCAAGCTGGGCTGTGTGCACGAACCCCCCGTTCAGCCCGACCGCTGC
GCCTTATCCGGTAACTATCGTCTTGAGTCCAACCCGGTAAGACACGACTTATCGCCACTGGCAGCAGCCA
CTGGTAACAGGATTAGCAGAGCGAGGTATGTAGGCGGTGCTACAGAGTTCTTGAAGTGGTGGCCTAACTA
CGGCTACACTAGAAGGACAGTATTTGGTATCTGCGCTCTGCTGAAGCCAGTTACCTTCGGAAAAAGAGTT
GGTAGCTCTTGATCCGGCAAACAAACCACCGCTGGTAGCGGTGGTTTTTTTGTTTGCAAGCAGCAGATTA
CGCGCAGAAAAAAAGGATTTCAAGAAGATCCTTTGATCTTTTCTACGGGGTCTGACGCTCAGTGGAACGA
AAACTCACGTTAAGGGATTTTGGTCATGAGATTATCAAAAAGGATCTTCACCTAGATCCTTTTATAGTCC
GGAAATACAGGAACGCACGCTGGATGGCCCTTCGCTGGGATGGTGAAACCATGAAAAATGGCAGCTTCAG
TGGATTAAGTGGGGGTAATGTGGCCTGTACCCTCTGGTTGCATAGGTATTCATACGGTTAAAATTTATCA
GGCGCGATTGCGGCAGTTTTTCGGGTGGTTTGTTGCCATTTTTACCTGTCTGCTGCCGTGATCGCGCTGA
ACGCGTTTTAGCGGTGCGTACAATTAAGGGATTATGGTAAATCCACTTACTGTCTGCCCTCGTAGCCATC
GAGATAAACCGCAGTACTCCGGCCACGATGCGTCCGGCGTAGAGGATCGAGATCTACCGGGTAGGGGAGG
CGCTTTTCCCAAGGCAGTCTGGAGCATGCGCTTTAGCAGCCCCGCTGGGCACTTGGCGCTACACAAGTGG
CCTCTGGCCTCGCACACATTCCACATCCACCGGTAGGCGCCAACCGGCTCCGTTCTTTGGTGGCCCCTTC
GCGCCACCTTCTACTCCTCCCCTAGTCAGGAAGTTCCCCCCCGCCCCGCAGCTCGCGTCGTGCAGGACGT
GACAAATGGAAGTAGCACGTCTCACTAGTCTCGTGCAGATGGACAGCACCGCTGAGCAATGGAAGCGGGT
AGGCCTTTGGGGCAGCGGCCAATAGCAGCTTTGCTCCTTCGCTTTCTGGGCTCAGAGGCTGGGAAGGGGT
GGGTCCGGGGGCGGGCTCAGGGGCGGGCTCAGGGGCGGGGCGGGCGCCCGAAGGTCCTCCGGAGGCCCGG
CATTCTGCACGCTTCAAAAGCGCACGTCTGCCGCGCTGTTCTCCTCTTCCTCATCTCCGGGCCTTTCGAC
CTGCAGCCCAAGCTTGGCAATCCGGTACTGTTGGTAAAGCCACCATGGAAGATGCCAAAAACATTAAGAA
GGGCCCAGCGCCATTCTACCCACTCGAAGACGGGACCGCCGGCGAGCAGCTGCACAAAGCCATGAAGCGC
TACGCCCTGGTGCCCGGCACCATCGCCTTTACCGACGCACATATCGAGGTGGACATTACCTACGCCGAGT
ACTTCGAGATGAGCGTTCGGCTGGCAGAAGCTATGAAGCGCTATGGGCTGAATACAAACCATCGGATCGT
GGTGTGCAGCGAGAATAGCTTGCAGTTCTTCATGCCCGTGTTGGGTGCCCTGTTCATCGGTGTGGCTGTG
GCCCCAGCTAACGACATCTACAACGAGCGCGAGCTGCTGAACAGCATGGGCATCAGCCAGCCCACCGTCG
TATTCGTGAGCAAGAAAGGGCTGCAAAAGATCCTCAACGTGCAAAAGAAGCTACCGATCATACAAAAGAT
CATCATCATGGATAGCAAGACCGACTACCAGGGCTTCCAAAGCATGTACACCTTCGTGACTTCCCATTTG
CCACCCGGCTTCAACGAGTACGACTTCGTGCCCGAGAGCTTCGACCGGGACAAAACCATCGCCCTGATCA
TGAACAGTAGTGGCAGTACCGGATTGCCCAAGGGCGTAGCCCTACCGCACCGCACCGCTTGTGTCCGATT
CAGTCATGCCCGCGACCCCATCTTCGGCAACCAGATCATCCCCGACACCGCTATCCTCAGCGTGGTGCCA
TTTCACCACGGCTTCGGCATGTTCACCACGCTGGGCTACTTGATCTGCGGCTTTCGGGTCGTGCTCATGT
ACCGCTTCGAGGAGGAGCTATTCTTGCGCAGCTTGCAAGACTATAAGATTCAATCTGCCCTGCTGGTGCC
CACACTATTTAGCTTCTTCGCTAAGAGCACTCTCATCGACAAGTACGACCTAAGCAACTTGCACGAGATC
GCCAGCGGCGGGGCGCCGCTCAGCAAGGAGGTAGGTGAGGCCGTGGCCAAACGCTTCCACCTACCAGGCA
TCCGCCAGGGCTACGGCCTGACAGAAACAACCAGCGCCATTCTGATCACCCCCGAAGGGGACGACAAGCC
TGGCGCAGTAGGCAAGGTGGTGCCCTTCTTCGAGGCTAAGGTGGTGGACTTGGACACCGGTAAGACACTG
GGTGTGAACCAGCGCGGCGAGCTGTGCGTCCGTGGCCCCATGATCATGAGCGGCTACGTTAACAACCCCG
AGGCTACAAACGCTCTCATCGACAAGGACGGCTGGCTGCACAGCGGCGACATCGCCTACTGGGACGAGGA
CGAGCACTTCTTCATCGTGGACCGGCTGAAGAGCCTGATCAAATACAAGGGCTACCAGGTGGCCCCAGCC
GAACTGGAGAGCATCCTGCTGCAACACCCCAACATCTTCGACGCCGGGGTCGCCGGCCTGCCCGACGACG
ATGCCGGCGAGCTGCCCGCCGCAGTCGTCGTGCTGGAACACGGTAAAACCATGACCGAGAAGGAGATCGT
GGACTATGTGGCCAGCCAGGTTACAACCGCCAAGAAGCTGCGCGGTGGTGTTGTGTTCGTGGACGAGGTG
CCTAAAGGACTGACCGGCAAGTTGGACGCCCGCAAGATCCGCGAGATTCTCATTAAGGCCAAGAAGGGCG
GCAAGATCGCCGTGTAATTCTAGTTGTTTAAACGAGCTCGCTAGCTACACTAAATTATTAGCATTTGTTT
TAGCATTACCTAATTTTTTTTCTAGAGTCGACCTGCAGG
Features (pLannotate 1.2.2; 18 found; start..end, strand, type, name):
     17..66      +  CDS            SET1 (fragment): solubility-enhancement tag derived from T7 phage gene 10B
     74..93      +  terminator     T7 terminator (fragment): transcription terminator for bacteriophage T7 RNA polymerase
    115..236     -  polyA_signal   SV40 poly(A) signal: SV40 polyadenylation signal
    259..327     -  CDS            large T antigen (fragment): large T antigen from SV40 (simian virus 40)
    332..364     +  rep_origin     M13 ori (fragment): M13 bacteriophage origin of replication; arrow indicates direction of (+) strand synthesis
    365..416     -  misc_feature   bom (fragment): basis of mobility region from pBR322
    481..838     +  promoter       SV40 promoter: SV40 enhancer and early promoter
    889..1821    +  CDS            hRluc: Renilla luciferase human codon-optimized
   1872..2664    +  CDS            NeoR/KanR (fragment): aminoglycoside phosphotransferase from Tn5; aph(3')-II (or nptII); confers resistance to neomycin, kanamycin, and G418 (Geneticin®)
   2728..2776    +  polyA_signal   poly(A) signal: synthetic polyadenylation signal
   2797..2889    -  CDS            tnpA (fragment): TN5P_ECOLX - Also known as tnp. Experimental evidence at protein level: Swiss-Prot protein existence level 1. Mediates transposition of transposon Tn5 by a 'cut and paste' mechanism. First, the monomeric transposase binds the 19 bp inverted DNA repeats flanking the transposon. Then, dimerization of the DNA- bound transposase creates a synaptic DNA complex. After nicking of the first DNA strand, excision of the transposon proceeds through a series of intermediates. The transposase then mediates the insertion of the transposon at a new site by strand transfer. The activity of the wild- type tran
   2932..3036    +  promoter       AmpR promoter: bla
   3037..3897    +  CDS            AmpR: β-lactamase; bla; confers resistance to ampicillin, carbenicillin, and related antibiotics
   4055..4643    -  rep_origin     ori: high-copy-number ColE1/pMB1/pBR322/pUC origin of replication
   4759..5042    +  misc_feature   cer region: ColE1-derived recombination site that helps to maintain plasmids as monomers
   5099..5598    +  promoter       PGK promoter: mouse phosphoglycerate kinase 1 promoter
   5645..7297    +  CDS            luciferase: firefly luciferase synthetic luc2 version of the luciferase gene
   7371..10      +  misc_feature   MCS (fragment) (across the origin): pUC18/19 multiple cloning site
