[The description below was written by a language model from this plasmid's Addgene catalogue record and pLannotate feature annotations shown in this document.]
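Description:
155_KRAS in pmiRGlo is a dual-luciferase miRNA target reporter built on Promega's pmiRGlo mammalian expression backbone. It is propagated in E. coli through a high-copy ColE1/pUC-type origin with ampicillin selection (AmpR under its own bla promoter). A ColE1 cer site is also annotated, which helps keep the plasmid monomeric. The experimental reporter is firefly luciferase (the synthetic luc2 version) driven by a PGK promoter, which the feature table annotates as the mouse phosphoglycerate kinase 1 promoter. The cloning region lies immediately downstream of the luc2 stop codon and is followed by an SV40 polyadenylation signal. A second, independent cassette uses the SV40 enhancer/early promoter to express human codon-optimized Renilla luciferase, followed closely by a neomycin phosphotransferase coding region and a synthetic poly(A) signal. This cassette supplies an internal normalization control and potentially G418 selection in mammalian cells.

The insert is human KRAS 3'UTR sequence containing miRNA binding sites, cloned between NheI and XbaI, both of which are retained, so that it becomes part of the 3'UTR of the firefly luciferase transcript. The feature table does not annotate the insert, and the space between the end of luc2 and the downstream elements is small, which suggests a short target-site fragment rather than the whole UTR. The "155" in the name may refer to miR-155, but the record does not say which miRNA is targeted. When a cognate miRNA binds the inserted sites in transfected cells, firefly output drops relative to Renilla. This allows the miRNA–target interaction or the cellular miRNA activity to be measured quantitatively. Several short annotated fragments (SET1, large T antigen, M13 ori, bom, tnpA) appear to be incidental backbone matches rather than functional elements.
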