Addgene plasmid #78132: 155_KRAS in pmiRGlo
Purpose: luciferase reporter for miRNA activity
Depositing lab: Heidi Schwarzenbach. Depositing organization: Universitaetsklinikum Hamburg-Eppendorf. Publication: Increased serum levels of circulating exosomal microRNA-373 in receptor-negative breast cancer patients. Eichelser C, Stuckrath I, Muller V, Milde-Langosch K, Wikman H, Pantel K, Schwarzenbach H. Oncotarget. 2014 Oct 30;5(20):9650-63. 10.18632/oncotarget.2520 PubMed 25333260.
Backbone
  Vector backbone: pmiRGlo
  Backbone manufacturer: Promega
  Vector type: Mammalian Expression, Luciferase
Growth in bacteria
  Bacterial resistance: Ampicillin, 100 μg/mL
  Growth temperature: 37°C
  Growth strain: DH5alpha
  Copy number: Unknown
Gene/Insert
  Gene/Insert name: KRAS
  Species: H. sapiens (human)
  Mutation: 3'UTR containing miRNA binding sites
  Entrez Gene: KRAS (a.k.a. 'C-K-RAS, C-K-RAS, CFC2, K-RAS2A, K-RAS2B, K-RAS4A, K-RAS4B, K-Ras, K-Ras 2, KI-RAS, KRAS1, KRAS2, NS, NS3, OES, RALD, RASK2, c-Ki-ras, c-Ki-ras2)
  Promoter: PGK
  Tag / fusion protein: luciferase (N terminal on backbone)
  Cloning method: Restriction Enzyme; 5′ cloning site NheI (not destroyed); 3′ cloning site XbaI (not destroyed)
  Sequencing primers: 5′ Fluc-F1 (AGAAGCTGCGCGGTGGTGTTGTG); 3′ T7terminal
Terms and licenses: Academic/Nonprofit Terms; Industry Terms: Not Available to Industry
How to cite: 155_KRAS in pmiRGlo was a gift from Heidi Schwarzenbach (Addgene plasmid # 78132 ; http://n2t.net/addgene:78132 ; RRID:Addgene_78132)
