>Addgene plasmid #78132 | 155_KRAS in pmiRGlo | addgene partial sequence | sequence record 146613 | mir155_KRAS_for
CTAGCTACACTAAATTATTAGCATTTGTTTTAGCATTACCTAATTTTTTTT
