>Addgene plasmid #78132 | 155_KRAS in pmiRGlo | addgene partial sequence | sequence record 146838 | Fluc-F1 5'-AGAAGCTGCGCGGTGGTGTTGTG-3'
TCGCCGTGTAATTCTAGTTGTTTAAACGAGCTCGCTAGCTACACTAAATTATTAGCATTTGTTTTAGCAT
TACCTAATTTTTTTTCTAGAGTCGACCTGCAGGCATGCAAGCTGATCCGGCTGCTAACAAAGCCCGAAAG
GAAGCTGAGTTGGCTGCTGCCACCGCTGAGCAATAACTAGCATAACCCCTTGGGGCGGCCGCTTCGAGCA
GACATGATAAGATACATTGATGAGTTTGGACAAACCACAACTAGAATGCAGTGAAAAAAATGCTTTATTT
GTGAAATTTGTGATGCTATTGCTTTATTTGTAACCATTATAAGCTGCAATAAACAAGTTAACAACAACAA
TTGCATTCATTTTATGTTTCAGGTTCAGGGGGAGATGTGGGAGGTTTTTTTAAGCAAGTAAAACCTCTAC
AAATGTGGTAAAATCGAATTTTAACAAAATATTAACGCTTACAATTTCCTGATGCGGTATTTTCTCCTTA
CGCATCTGTGCGG
