>Addgene plasmid #78132 | 155_KRAS in pmiRGlo | addgene partial sequence | sequence record 146883 | EBV-rev 5'-GTGGTTTGTCCAAACTCATC-3'
GCTAGTTATTGCTCAGCGGTGGCAGCAGCCAACTCAGCTTCCTTTCGGGCTTTGTTAGCAGCCGGATCAG
CTTGCATGCCTGCAGGTCGACTCTAGAAAAAAAATTAGGTAATGCTAAAACAAATGCTAATAATTTAGTG
TAGCTAGCGAGCTCGTTTAAACAACTAGAATTACACGGCGATCTTGCCGCCCTTCTTGGCCTTAATGAGA
ATCTCGCGGATCTTGCGGGCGTCCAACTTGCCGGTCAGTCCTTTAGGCACCTCGTCCACGAACACAACAC
CACCGCGCAGCTTCTTGGCGGTTGTAACCTGGCTGGCCACATAGTCCACGATCTCCTTCTCGGTCATGGT
TTTACCGTGTTCCAGCACGACGACTGCGGCGGGCAGCTCGCCGGCATCGTCGTCGGGCAGGCCGGCGACC
CCGGCGTCGAAGATGTTGGGGTGTTGCAGCAGGATGCTCTCCAGTTCGGCTGGGGCCACCTGGTAGCCCT
TGTATTTGATCAGGCTCTTCAGCCGGTCCACGATGAAGAAGTGCTCGTCCTCGTCCCAGTAGGCGATGTC
GCCGCTGTGCAGCCAGCCGTCCTTGTCGATGAGAGCGTTTGTAGCCTCGGGGTTGTTAACGTAGCCGCTC
ATGATCATGGGGCCACGGACGCACAGCTCGCCGCGCTGGTTCACACCCAGTGTCTTACCGGTGTCCAAGT
CCACCACCTTAGCCTCGAAGAAGGGCACCACCTTGCCTACTGCGCCAGGCTTGTCGTCCCCTTCGGGGGT
GATCAGAATGGCGCTGGTTGTTTCTGT
